>Addgene plasmid #203955 | pC1.509 | addgene full sequence | sequence record 407296 | Addgene NGS Result
GGGATCCGGCAAAAAAGGGCAAGGTGTCACCACCCTGCCCTTTTTCTTTAAAACCGAAAAGATTACTTCG
CGTTATGCAGGCTTCCTCGCTCACTGACTCGCTGCGCTCGGTCGTTCGGCTGCGGCGAGCGGTATCAGCT
CACTCAAAGGCGGTAATCAATTGAGTTCTTTTACCCTCAGCCGAAATGCCTGCCGTTGCTAGACATTGCC
AGCCAGTGCCCGTCACTCCCGTACTAACTGTCACGAACCCCTGCAATAACTGTCACGCCCCCCTGCAATA
ACTGTCACGAACCCCTGCAATAACTGTCACGCCCCCAAACCTGCAAACCCAGCAGGGGCGGGGGCTGGCG
GGGTGTTGGAAAAATCCATCCATGATTATCTAAGAATAATCCACTAGGCGCGGTTATCAGCGCCCTTGTG
GGGCGCTGCTGCCCTTGCCCAATATGCCCGGCCAGAGGCCGGATAGCTGGTCTATTCGCTGCGCTAGGCT
ACACACCGCCCCACCGCTGCGCGGCAGGGGGAAAGGCGGGCAAAGCCCGCTAAACCCCACACCAAACCCC
GCAGAAATACGCTGGAGCGCTTTTAGCCGCTTTAGCGGCCTTTCCCCCTACCCGAAGGGTGGGGGCGCGT
GTGCAGCCCCGCAGGGCCTGTCTCGGTCGATCATTCAGCCCGGCTCATCCTTCTGGCGTGGCGGCAGACC
GAACAAGGCGCGGTCGTGGTCGCGTTCAAGGTACGCATCCATTGCCGCCATGAGCCGATCCTCCGGCCAC
TCGCTGCTGTTCACCTTGGCCAAAATCATGGCCCCCACCAGCACCTTGCGCCTTGTTTCGTTCTTGCGCT
CTTGCTGCTGTTCCCTTGCCCGCACCCGCTGAATTTCGGCATTGATTCGCGCTCGTTGTTCTTCGAGCTT
GGCCAGCCGATCCGCCGCCTTGTTGCTCCCCTTAACCATCTTGACACCCCATTGTTAATGTGCTGTCTCG
TAGGCTATCATGGAGGCACAGCGGCGGCAATCCCGACCCTACTTTGTAGGGGAGGGCGCACTTACCGGTT
TCTCTTCGAGAAACTGGCCTAACGGCCACCCTTCGGGCGGTGCGCTCTCCGAGGGCCATTGCATGGAGCC
GAAAAGCAAAAGCAACAGCGAGGCAGCATGGCGATTTATCACCTTACGGCGAAAACCGGCAGCAGGTCGG
GCGGCCAATCGGCCAGGGCCAAGGCCGACTACATCCAGCGCGAAGGCAAGTATGCCCGCGACATGGATGA
AGTCTTGCACGCCGAATCCGGGCACATGCCGGAGTTCGTCGAGCGGCCCGCCGACTACTGGGATGCTGCC
GACCTGTATGAACGCGCCAATGGGCGGCTGTTCAAGGAGGTCGAATTTGCCCTGCCGGTCGAGCTGACCC
TCGACCAGCAGAAGGCGCTGGCGTCCGAGTTCGCCCAGCACCTGACCGGTGCCGAGCGCCTGCCGTATAC
GCTGGCCATCCATGCCGGTGGCGGCGAGAACCCGCACTGCCACCTGATGATCTCCGAGCGGATCAATGAC
GGCATCGAGCGGCCCGCCGCTCAGTGGTTCAAGCGGTACAACGGCAAGACCCCGGAGAAGGGCGGGGCAC
AGAAGAACGAAGCGCTCAAGCCCAAGGCATGGCTTGAGCAGACCCGCGAGGCATGGGCCGACCATGCCAA
CCGGGCATTAGAGCGGGCTGGCCACGACGCCCGCATTGACCACAGAACACTTGAGGCGCAGGGCATCGAG
CGCCTGCCCGGTGTTCACCTGGGGCCGAACGTGGTGGAGATGGAAGGCCGGGGCATCCGCACCGACCGGG
CAGACGTGGCCCTGAACATCGACACCGCCAACGCCCAGATCATCGACTTACAGGAATACCGGGAGGCAAT
AGACCATGAACGCAATCGACAGAGTGAAGAAATCCAGAGGCATCAACGAGTTAGCGGAGCAGATCGAACC
GCTGGCCCAGAGCATGGCGACACTGGCCGACGAAGCCCGGCAGGTCATGAGCCAGACCCAGCAGGCCAGC
GAGGCGCAGGCGGCGGAGTGGCTGAAAGCCCAGCGCCAGACAGGGGCGGCATGGGTGGAGCTGGCCAAAG
AGTTGCGGGAGGTAGCCGCCGAGGTGAGCAGCGCCGCGCAGAGCGCCCGGAGCGCGTCGCGGGGGTGGCA
CTGGAAGCTATGGCTAACCGTGATGCTGGCTTCCATGATGCCTACGGTGGTGCTGCTGATCGCATCGTTG
CTCTTGCTCGACCTGACGCCACTGACAACCGAGGACGGCTCGATCTGGCTGCGCTTGGTGGCCCGATGAA
GAACGACAGGACTTTGCAGGCCATAGGCCGACAGCTCAAGGCCATGGGCTGTGAGCGCTTCGATATCGGC
GTCAGGGACGCCACCACCGGCCAGATGATGAACCGGGAATGGTCAGCCGCCGAAGTGCTCCAGAACACGC
CATGGCTCAAGCGGATGAATGCCCAGGGCAATGACGTGTATATCAGGCCCGCCGAGCAGGAGCGGCATGG
TCTGGTGCTGGTGGACGACCTCAGCGAGTTTGACCTGGATGACATGAAAGCCGAGGGCCGGGAGCCTGCC
CTGGTAGTGGAAACCAGCCCGAAGAACTATCAGGCATGGGTCAAGGTGGCCGACGCCGCAGGCGGTGAAC
TTCGGGGGCAGATTGCCCGGACGCTGGCCAGCGAGTACGACGCCGACCCGGCCAGCGCCGACAGCCGCCA
CTATGGCCGCTTGGCGGGCTTCACCAACCGCAAGGACAAGCACACCACCCGCGCCGGTTATCAGCCGTGG
GTGCTGCTGCGTGAATCCAAGGGCAAGACCGCCACCGCTGGCCCGGCGCTGGTGCAGCAGGCTGGCCAGC
AGATCGAGCAGGCCCAGCGGCAGCAGGAGAAGGCCCGCAGGCTGGCCAGCCTCGAACTGCCCGAGCGGCA
GCTTAGCCGCCACCGGCGCACGGCGCTGGACGAGTACCGCAGCGAGATGGCCGGGCTGGTCAAGCGCTTC
GGTGATGACCTCAGCAAGTGCGACTTTATCGCCGCGCAGAAGCTGGCCAGCCGGGGCCGCAGTGCCGAGG
AAATCGGCAAGGCCATGGCCGAGGCCAGCCCAGCGCTGGCAGAGCGCAAGCCCGGCCACGAAGCGGATTA
CATCGAGCGCACCGTCAGCAAGGTCATGGGTCTGCCCAGCGTCCAGCTTGCGCGGGCCGAGCTGGCACGG
GCACCGGCACCCCGCCAGCGAGGCATGGACAGGGGCGGGCCAGATTTCAGCATGTAGTGCTTGCGTTGGT
ACTCACGCCTGTTATACTATGAGTACTCACGCACAGAAGGGGGTTTTATGGAATACGAAAAAAGCGCTTC
AGGGTCGGTCTACCTGATCAAAAGTGACAAGGGCTATTGGTTGCCCGGTGGCTTTGGTTATACGTCAAAC
AAGGCCGAGGCTGGCCGCTTTTCAGTCGCTGATATGGCCAGCCTTAACCTTGACGGCTGCACCTTGTCCT
TGTTCCGCGAACACAAGCCTTTCGGCCCCGGCAAGTTTCTCGGTGACTGATATGAAAGACCAAAAGGACA
AGCAGACCGGCGACCTGCTGGCCAGCCCTGACGCTGTACGCCAAGCGCGATATGCCGAGCGCATGAAGGC
CAAAGGGATGCGTCAGCGCAAGTTCTGGCTGACCGACGACGAATACGAGGCGCTGCGCGAGTGCCTGGAA
GAACTCAGAGCGGCGCAGGGCGGGGGTAGTGACCCCGCCAGCGCCTAACCACCAACTGCCTGCAAAGGAG
GCAATCAATGGCTACCCATAAGCCTATCAATATTCTGGAGGCGTTCGCAGCAGCGCCGCCACCGCTGGAC
TACGTTTTGCCCAACATGGTGGCCGGTACGGTCGGGGCGCTGGTGTCGCCCGGTGGTGCCGGTAAATCCA
TGCTGGCCCTGCAACTGGCCGCACAGATTGCAGGCGGGCCGGATCTGCTGGAGGTGGGCGAACTGCCCAC
CGGCCCGGTGATCTACCTGCCCGCCGAAGATCCGCCCACCGCCATTCATCACCGCCTGCACGCCCTTGGG
GCGCACCTCAGCGCCGAGGAACGGCAAGCCGTGGCTGACGGCCTGCTGATCCAGCCGCTGATCGGCAGCC
TGCCCAACATCATGGCCCCGGAGTGGTTCGACGGCCTCAAGCGCGCCGCCGAGGGCCGCCGCCTGATGGT
GCTGGACACGCTGCGCCGGTTCCACATCGAGGAAGAAAACGCCAGCGGCCCCATGGCCCAGGTCATCGGT
CGCATGGAGGCCATCGCCGCCGATACCGGGTGCTCTATCGTGTTCCTGCACCATGCCAGCAAGGGCGCGG
CCATGATGGGCGCAGGCGACCAGCAGCAGGCCAGCCGGGGCAGCTCGGTACTGGTCGATAACATCCGCTG
GCAGTCCTACCTGTCGAGCATGACCAGCGCCGAGGCCGAGGAATGGGGTGTGGACGACGACCAGCGCCGG
TTCTTCGTCCGCTTCGGTGTGAGCAAGGCCAACTATGGCGCACCGTTCGCTGATCGGTGGTTCAGGCGGC
ATGACGGCGGGGTGCTCAAGCCCGCCGTGCTGGAGAGGCAGCGCAAGAGCAAGGGGGTGCCCCGTGGTGA
AGCCTAAGAACAAGCACAGCCTCAGCCACGTCCGGCACGACCCGGCGCACTGTCTGGCCCCCGGCCTGTT
CCGTGCCCTCAAGCGGGGCGAGCGCAAGCGCAGCAAGCTGGACGTGACGTATGACTACGGCGACGGCAAG
CGGATCGAGTTCAGCGGCCCGGAGCCGCTGGGCGCTGATGATCTGCGCATCCTGCAAGGGCTGGTGGCCA
TGGCTGGGCCTAATGGCCTAGTGCTTGGCCCGGAACCCAAGACCGAAGGCGGACGGCAGCTCCGGCTGTT
CCTGGAACCCAAGTGGGAGGCCGTCACCGCTGATGCCATGGTGGTCAAAGGTAGCTATCGGGCGCTGGCA
AAGGAAATCGGGGCAGAGGTCGATAGTGGTGGGGCGCTCAAGCACATACAGGACTGCATCGAGCGCCTTT
GGAAGGTATCCATCATCGCCCAGAATGGCCGCAAGCGGCAGGGGTTTCGGCTGCTGTCGGAGTACGCCAG
CGACGAGGCGGACGGGCGCCTGTACGTGGCCCTGAACCCCTTGATCGCGCAGGCCGTCATGGGTGGCGGC
CAGCATGTGCGCATCAGCATGGACGAGGTGCGGGCGCTGGACAGCGAAACCGCCCGCCTGCTGCACCAGC
GGCTGTGTGGCTGGATCGACCCCGGCAAAACCGGCAAGGCTTCCATAGATACCTTGTGCGGCTATGTCTG
GCCGTCAGAGGCCAGTGGTTCGACCATGCGCAAGCGCCGCCAGCGGGTGCGCGAGGCGTTGCCGGAGCTG
GTCGCGCTGGGCTGGACGGTAACCGAGTTCGCGGCGGGCAAGTACGACATCACCCGGCCCAAGGCGGCAG
GCTGACCCCCCCCACTCTATTGTAAACAAGACATTTTTATCTTTTATATTCAATGGCTTATTTTCCTGCT
AATTGGTAATACCATGGTACCGCTCTGCCAGTGTTACAACCAATTAACCAATTCTGATTAGAAAAACTCA
TCGAGCATCAAATGAAACTGCAATTTATTCATATCAGGATTATCAATACCATATTTTTGAAAAAGCCGTT
TCTGTAATGAAGGAGAAAACTCACCGAGGCAGTTCCATAGGATGGCAAGATCCTGGTATCGGTCTGCGAT
TCCGACTCGTCCAACATCAATACAACCTATTAATTTCCCCTCGTCAAAAATAAGGTTATCAAGTGAGAAA
TCACCATGAGTGACGACTGAATCCGGTGAGAATGGCAAAAGCTTATGCATTTCTTTCCAGACTTGTTCAA
CAGGCCAGCCATTACGCTCGTCATCAAAATCACTCGCATCAACCAAACCGTTATTCATTCGTGATTGCGC
CTGAGCGAGACGAAATACGCGATCGCTGTTAAAAGGACAATTACAAACAGGAATCGAATGCAACCGGCGC
AGGAACACTGCCAGCGCATCAACAATATTTTCACCTGAATCAGGATATTCTTCTAATACCTGGAATGCTG
TTTTCCCGGGGATCGCAGTGGTGAGTAACCATGCATCATCAGGAGTACGGATAAAATGCTTGATGGTCGG
AAGAGGCATAAATTCCGTCAGCCAGTTTAGTCTGACCATCTCATCTGTAACATCATTGGCAACGCTACCT
TTGCCATGTTTCAGAAACAACTCTGGCGCATCGGGCTTCCCATACAATCGATAGATTGTCGCACCTGATT
GCCCGACATTATCGCGAGCCCATTTATACCCATATAAATCAGCATCCATGTTGGAATTTAATCGCGGCCT
GGAGCAAGACGTTTCCCGTTGAATATGGCTCATAACACCCCTTGTATTACTGTTTATGTAAGCAGACAGT
TTTATTGTTCATGATGATATATTTTTATCTTGTGCAATGTAACATCAGAGATTTTGAGACACAACGTGGC
TTTGTTGAATAAATCGAACTTTTGCTGAGTTGAAGGATCAGCTCGAGTTACCAATGCTTAATCAGTGAGG
CACCTATCTCAGCGATCTGTCTATTTCGTTCATCCATAGTTGCCTGACTCCCCGTCGTGTAGATAACTAC
GATACGGGAGGGCTTACCATCTGGCCCCAGTGCTGCAATGATACCGCTGAGGTCTGCCTCGTGAAGAAGG
TGTTGCTGACTCATACCAGGCCTGAATCGCCCCATCATCCAGCCAGAAAGTGAGGGAGCCACGGTTGATG
AGAGCTTTGTTGTAGGTGGACCAGTTGGTGATTTTGAACTTTTGCTTTGCCACGGAACGGTCTGCGTTGT
CGGGAAGATGCGTGATCTGATCCTTCAACTCAGCAAAAGTTCGATTTATTCAACAAAGCCGCCGTCCCGT
CAAGTCAGCGTAATGCTCTGCCAGTGTTACAACCAATTAACCAATTCTGATTACTTGCCGACCACTTTTG
TAATCTCGCCCTTAACATAGTGCACAAATTCTTCGAGCTGATCAGCGCGAGACGCCAGTCGATCCTCTTC
TTGACCGAGATAGGCTTGACGAGCTTCGAGAATGACGGGTTGATATTGGGCCGGTAGCCGCTCCATAGCC
CAATCGGCAGCCACATCTTTGGGGGCAATTTTACCGGTAACGGCGCTATACCAAATGCGACTCAGTGTTA
AGACCACGTTGCGTTCATCACCCGCCCAATCTGGTGGAGAATTCCATAGGGTCAGGGTTTCATTCAAGGC
TTCAAACAAATCTTGCTCCGGGACTGGATCAAAGAGTTCCTCGGCGGCGGGTCCGACTAATGCTACGGAA
TGTTCCCGGGCCTTCGTGAGTAAAATCGCTAAATCGATATCAATAGTCGCGGGCTCAAAAATCCCGGCCA
GAATATCATTGCGTTGCCATTCGCCAAATTGGAGTTCGCGTTTAGCCGGATACCGCCAAGGAATGATATC
ATCATGCACTACGATGGTCACCTCAACTGCACGTAGAATTTCGGATTCGCCGGGAGAAGCGGACGTCTCT
AGTAGGTCATTAATTAAAGCCCGACGGGTAGTTTCATCTAAACGTACCGTTACGGTCACCAAGAGGTCAA
TATCGCTATGTGGCTTCAAGCCCCCATCGACCGCGGAACCATACAAATGTACCGCTAGTAAAGTAGGTTC
TAAGTGCCGTTCAATAACACCGACCACTTCAGATAACTGGGTACTCACTTCAGCAATAACCGCTTCGCGC
ATAACACCCCTTGTATTACTGTTTATGTAAGCAGACAGTTTTATTGTTCATGATGATATATTTTTATCTT
GTGCAATGTAACATCAGAGATTTTGAGACACAACGTGGCTTTTACTGGAGTTATTAACACTGTGTACCCG
GACAAACACCATTAATCAGCAGGAAGGTAAATTCTTCAATATCCTGTTCAACGGTCAACTGTTCGGTCAG
CAGGCGATACCAACAAAAACCAAAAATCATATCCAGCAGCAGTTCACGATTGATATCTTTCGGCAGTTCA
CCATTGCTAATGGCATCTTCAACCAGTTTTTTCGGTATCTCACGACGACGTTCCATAAACTGATCTTTCA
GTTGGGTCAGGGTTACAGGGTCCAACTGTGCTTCTGCAATAACACAACGAAATGCTTCACCACAAATGGT
TTCACGCCAAACTTTCCACAGATTATGCAGCAGAAAATCCAGATCGGCTTTAAAGCTACCCAAATCCGGA
AATTTACGTACCTGTTCGATTTCATTTTCATACACTTCGGCAATCAGTGCTGCTTTGTTGGTCCACCAAC
GATAAATGGTCGGTTTGCCTGCACCGGCGCGACGTGCCACGCTTTCAATGCTCAGACCGCTATAACCACA
TTCTTTCAGGATTTCAATGGTGCTGGTCAGAATTGCTTTATGGGTATGCGGACTACGCAGGCTACCAATG
CTGCTACGGCTCGGGGTACGTGCCATCTAGTACTTTCCTGTGTGACTCTAGTAGCTAGCATAATACCTAG
GACTGAGCTAGCTGTAAATACTAGAGCTCGGTACCAAATTCCAGAAAAGAGGCCTCCCGAAAGGGGGGCC
TTTTTTCGTTTTGGTCCTACTAGAGCGACGTACGGTGGAATCTGATTCGTTACCAATTGACATGATACGA
AACGTACCGTATCGTTAAGGTTACTAGAGAAAGAGGAGAAATACTAAATGTCAATTTATCAAGAATTTGT
TAATAAATATAGTTTAAGTAAAACTCTAAGATTTGAGTTAATCCCACAGGGTAAAACACTTGAAAACATA
AAAGCAAGAGGTTTGATTTTAGATGATGAGAAAAGAGCTAAAGACTACAAAAAGGCTAAACAAATAATTG
ATAAATATCATCAGTTTTTTATAGAGGAGATATTAAGTTCGGTTTGTATTAGCGAAGATTTATTACAAAA
CTATTCTGATGTTTATTTTAAACTTAAAAAGAGTGATGATGATAATCTACAAAAAGATTTTAAAAGTGCA
AAAGATACGATAAAGAAACAAATATCTGAATATATAAAGGACTCAGAGAAATTTAAGAATTTGTTTAATC
AAAACCTTATCGATGCTAAAAAAGGGCAAGAGTCAGATTTAATTCTATGGCTAAAGCAATCTAAGGATAA
TGGTATAGAACTATTTAAAGCCAATAGTGATATCACAGATATAGATGAGGCGTTAGAAATAATCAAATCT
TTTAAAGGTTGGACAACTTATTTTAAGGGTTTTCATGAAAATAGAAAAAATGTTTATAGTAGCAATGATA
TTCCTACATCTATTATTTATAGGATAGTAGATGATAATTTGCCTAAATTTCTAGAAAATAAAGCTAAGTA
TGAGAGTTTAAAAGACAAAGCTCCAGAAGCTATAAACTATGAACAAATTAAAAAAGATTTGGCAGAAGAG
CTAACCTTTGATATTGACTACAAAACATCTGAAGTTAATCAAAGAGTTTTTTCACTTGATGAAGTTTTTG
AGATAGCAAACTTTAATAATTATCTAAATCAAAGTGGTATTACTAAATTTAATACTATTATTGGTGGTAA
ATTTGTAAATGGTGAAAATACAAAGAGAAAAGGTATAAATGAATATATAAATCTATACTCACAGCAAATA
AATGATAAAACACTCAAAAAATATAAAATGAGTGTTTTATTTAAGCAAATTTTAAGTGATACAGAATCTA
AATCTTTTGTAATTGATAAGTTAGAAGATGATAGTGATGTAGTTACAACGATGCAAAGTTTTTATGAGCA
AATAGCAGCTTTTAAAACAGTAGAAGAAAAATCTATTAAAGAAACACTATCTTTATTATTTGATGATTTA
AAAGCTCAAAAACTTGATTTGAGTAAAATTTATTTTAAAAATGATAAATCTCTTACTGATCTATCACAAC
AAGTTTTTGATGATTATAGTGTTATTGGTACAGCGGTACTAGAATATATAACTCAACAAATAGCACCTAA
AAATCTTGATAACCCTAGTAAGAAAGAGCAAGAATTAATAGCCAAAAAAACTGAAAAAGCAAAATACTTA
TCTCTAGAAACTATAAAGCTTGCCTTAGAAGAATTTAATAAGCATAGAGATATAGATAAACAGTGTAGGT
TTGAAGAAATACTTGCAAACTTTGCGGCTATTCCGATGATATTTGATGAAATAGCTCAAAACAAAGACAA
TTTGGCACAGATATCTATCAAATATCAAAATCAAGGTAAAAAAGACCTACTTCAAGCTAGTGCGGAAGAT
GATGTTAAAGCTATCAAGGATCTTTTAGATCAAACTAATAATCTCTTACATAAACTAAAAATATTTCATA
TTAGTCAGTCAGAAGATAAGGCAAATATTTTAGACAAGGATGAGCATTTTTATCTAGTATTTGAGGAGTG
CTACTTTGAGCTAGCGAATATAGTGCCTCTTTATAACAAAATTAGAAACTATATAACTCAAAAGCCATAT
AGTGATGAGAAATTTAAGCTCAATTTTGAGAACTCGACTTTGGCTAATGGTTGGGATAAAAATAAAGAGC
CTGACAATACGGCAATTTTATTTATCAAAGATGATAAATATTATCTGGGTGTGATGAATAAGAAAAATAA
CAAAATATTTGATGATAAAGCTATCAAAGAAAATAAAGGCGAGGGTTATAAAAAAATTGTTTATAAACTT
TTACCTGGCGCAAATAAAATGTTACCTAAGGTTTTCTTTTCTGCTAAATCTATAAAATTTTATAATCCTA
GTGAAGATATACTTAGAATAAGAAATCATTCCACACATACAAAAAATGGTAGTCCTCAAAAAGGATATGA
AAAATTTGAGTTTAATATTGAAGATTGCCGAAAATTTATAGATTTTTATAAACAGTCTATAAGTAAGCAT
CCGGAGTGGAAAGATTTTGGATTTAGATTTTCTGATACTCAAAGATATAATTCTATAGATGAATTTTATA
GAGAAGTTGAAAATCAAGGCTACAAACTAACTTTTGAAAATATATCAGAGAGCTATATTGATAGCGTAGT
TAATCAGGGTAAATTGTACCTATTCCAAATCTATAATAAAGATTTTTCAGCTTATAGCAAAGGGCGACCA
AATCTACATACTTTATATTGGAAAGCGCTGTTTGATGAGAGAAATCTTCAAGATGTGGTTTATAAGCTAA
ATGGTGAGGCAGAGCTTTTTTATCGTAAACAATCAATACCTAAAAAAATCACTCACCCAGCTAAAGAGGC
AATAGCTAATAAAAACAAAGATAATCCTAAAAAAGAGAGTGTTTTTGAATATGATTTAATCAAAGATAAA
CGCTTTACTGAAGATAAGTTTTTCTTTCACTGTCCTATTACAATCAATTTTAAATCTAGTGGAGCTAATA
AGTTTAATGATGAAATCAATTTATTGCTAAAAGAAAAAGCAAATGATGTTCATATATTAAGTATAGATAG
AGGTGAAAGACATTTAGCTTACTATACTTTGGTAGATGGTAAAGGCAATATCATCAAACAAGATACTTTC
AACATCATTGGTAATGATAGAATGAAAACAAACTACCATGATAAGCTTGCTGCAATAGAGAAAGATAGGG
ATTCAGCTAGGAAAGACTGGAAAAAGATAAATAACATCAAAGAGATGAAAGAGGGCTATCTATCTCAGGT
AGTTCATGAAATAGCTAAGCTAGTTATAGAGTATAATGCTATTGTGGTTTTTGAGGATTTAAATTTTGGA
TTTAAAAGAGGGCGTTTCAAGGTAGAGAAGCAGGTCTATCAAAAGTTAGAAAAAATGCTAATTGAGAAAC
TAAACTATCTAGTTTTCAAAGATAATGAGTTTGATAAAACTGGGGGAGTGCTTAGAGCTTATCAGCTAAC
AGCACCTTTTGAGACTTTTAAAAAGATGGGTAAACAAACAGGTATTATCTACTATGTACCAGCTGGTTTT
ACTTCAAAAATTTGTCCTGTAACTGGTTTTGTAAATCAGTTATATCCTAAGTATGAAAGTGTCAGCAAAT
CTCAAGAGTTCTTTAGTAAGTTTGACAAGATTTGTTATAACCTTGATAAGGGCTATTTTGAGTTTAGTTT
TGATTATAAAAACTTTGGTGACAAGGCTGCCAAAGGCAAGTGGACTATAGCTAGCTTTGGGAGTAGATTG
ATTAACTTTAGAAATTCAGATAAAAATCATAATTGGGATACTCGAGAAGTTTATCCAACTAAAGAGTTGG
AGAAATTGCTAAAAGATTATTCTATCGAATATGGGCATGGCGAATGTATCAAAGCAGCTATTTGCGGTGA
GAGCGACAAAAAGTTTTTTGCTAAGCTAACTAGTGTCCTAAATACTATCTTACAAATGCGTAACTCAAAA
ACAGGTACTGAGTTAGATTATCTAATTTCACCAGTAGCAGATGTAAATGGCAATTTCTTTGATTCGCGAC
AGGCGCCAAAAAATATGCCTCAAGATGCTGATGCCAATGGTGCTTATCATATTGGGCTAAAAGGTCTGAT
GCTACTAGGTAGGATCAAAAATAATCAAGAGGGCAAAAAACTCAATTTGGTTATCAAAAATGAAGAGTAT
TTTGAGTTCGTGCAGAATAGGAATAACTAAGCTTCAAATAAAACGAAAGGCTCAGTCGAAAGACTGGGCC
TTTCGTTTTATCTGTTGTTTGTCGGTGAACGCTCTCTACTAGAGTCACACTGGCTCACCTTCGGGTGGGC
CTTTCTGCGCGCT
Features (pLannotate 1.2.2; 17 found; start..end, strand, type, name):
      5..62      +  terminator     his operon terminator: This putative transcriptin terminator from the E. coli his operon has a 2-bp deletion introduced during synthesis. Its efficiency has not been determined.
    244..638     -  rep_origin     RSF1010 oriV: replication origin of the broad-host-range plasmid RSF1010; requires the RSF1010 RepA/B/C proteins for replication (Scholz et al., 1989)
    668..949     -  CDS            mobC: MOBC_ECOLX - Protein predicted: Swiss-Prot protein existence level 4. This protein is essential to promote the specific transfer of the plasmid in the presence of conjugative plasmids. From Escherichia coli.
    980..1067    +  oriT           RSF1010 oriT: origin of transfer of the broad-host-range plasmid RSF1010 (Scholz et al., 1989)
   1896..2306    +  CDS            mobB: MOBB2_ECOLX - Protein predicted: Swiss-Prot protein existence level 4. This protein is essential to promote the specific transfer of the plasmid in the presence of conjugative plasmids. From Escherichia coli.
   2306..3277    +  CDS            RSF1010 RepB: replication protein B of the broad-host-range plasmid RSF1010 (Scholz et al., 1989); repB
   3720..3794    +  ncRNA          Plasmid R1162: Accession: RF00043 - R1162-like plasmid antisense RNA
   3788..4624    +  CDS            repA: REPJ_ECOLX - Experimental evidence at protein level: Swiss-Prot protein existence level 1. This protein is involved in regulating the plasmid copy- number. Increasing the level of this protein results in a higher plasmid copy-number. From Escherichia coli.
   4614..5465    +  CDS            RSF1010 RepC (fragment): replication protein C of the broad-host-range plasmid RSF1010 (Scholz et al., 1989); repC
   5588..6403    -  CDS            KanR: aminoglycoside phosphotransferase; aph(3')-Ia; confers resistance to kanamycin in bacteria or G418 (Geneticin®) in eukaryotes
   6559..6697    -  CDS            bla(M) (fragment): β-lactamase lacking the signal sequence; bla(M); allows cytosolic expression of β-lactamase
   6691..6840    -  CDS            TRA2_ECOLX (fragment): Protein predicted: Swiss-Prot protein existence level 4. Required for transposition of transposon Tn903. From Escherichia coli.
   6984..7772    -  CDS            aadA: S3AD_ECOLX - Experimental evidence at protein level: Swiss-Prot protein existence level 1. Mediates bacterial resistance to the antibiotics streptomycin and spectinomycin. From Escherichia coli.
   8524..8555    -  promoter       J23119 promoter (fragment): bacterial promoter (Registry of Standard Biological Parts BBa J23119)
   8728..12627   +  CDS            cas12a: CS12A_FRATN - Also known as cpf1 From Francisella tularensis subsp. novicida (strain U112).
  12635..12706   +  terminator     rrnB T1 terminator: transcription terminator T1 from the E. coli rrnB gene
  12722..12749   +  terminator     T7Te terminator: phage T7 early transcription terminator
