[The description below was written by a language model from this plasmid's Addgene catalogue record and pLannotate feature annotations shown in this document.]
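Description:
pC1.509 is a Level 1 self-replicating synthetic biology vector from a modular toolkit built for the fast-growing cyanobacterium Synechococcus sp. PCC 11901 and described as compatible with the CyanoGate assembly system. The record names no backbone, but the feature table of the full 12,753 nt sequence shows the replication and mobilisation machinery of the broad-host-range plasmid RSF1010. This comprises oriV together with the repA, repB and repC genes it depends on, the R1162-type antisense RNA, and oriT with mobB and mobC. These elements let the plasmid replicate autonomously in diverse Gram-negative hosts, including cyanobacteria, rather than integrating into the chromosome. They also allow it to be mobilised by conjugation when a helper conjugative plasmid is present. The catalogue lists spectinomycin selection, which matches the annotated aadA gene. A complete kanamycin resistance gene (aph(3')-Ia) is also annotated, alongside short bla and Tn903 transposase fragments that appear to be cloning remnants. The record lists the plasmid as high copy in E. coli DH5alpha.

The payload is the roughly 3.9 kb cas12a (cpf1) coding sequence from Francisella novicida, followed by the rrnB T1 and T7Te terminators. According to the record it is driven by the PphlF promoter, which makes expression inducible with DAPG (2,4-diacetylphloroglucinol). Neither PphlF nor a PhlF repressor gene was annotated. However, an unannotated stretch lies upstream of cas12a next to a reverse-oriented J23119 promoter fragment, and it could plausibly hold a divergently expressed repressor; this is not confirmed by the record. No crRNA array is annotated. The construct appears intended to supply tightly controlled Cas12a for CRISPR-based genome editing in PCC 11901.
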