Addgene plasmid #203955: pC1.509
Purpose: Level 1 self-replicating vector containing a DAPG inducible FnCas12a
Depositing lab: Alistair McCormick. Depositing organization: University of Edinburgh. Publication: A toolbox to engineer the highly productive cyanobacterium Synechococcus sp. PCC 11901. Victoria AJ, Selao TT, Moreno-Cabezuelo JA, Mills LA, Gale GAR, Lea-Smith DJ, McCormick AJ. Plant Physiol. 2024 May 7:kiae261. doi: 10.1093/plphys/kiae261. PubMed 38713768.
Backbone
  Vector backbone: n/a
  Vector type: Synthetic Biology
Growth in bacteria
  Bacterial resistance: Spectinomycin, 50 μg/mL
  Growth temperature: 37°C
  Growth strain: DH5alpha
  Copy number: High Copy
Gene/Insert
  Gene/Insert name: PphlF-Cpf1
  Species: Francisella novicida
  Cloning method: Restriction Enzyme; 5′ cloning site unknown (unknown if destroyed)
Terms and licenses: Academic/Nonprofit Terms; Industry Terms: Not Available to Industry
Depositor comments: 11901 toolkit compatible with CyanoGate Kit
How to cite: pC1.509 was a gift from Alistair McCormick (Addgene plasmid # 203955 ; http://n2t.net/addgene:203955 ; RRID:Addgene_203955)
